>Addgene plasmid #207554 | WIPI2 sgRNA | addgene full sequence | sequence record 426772 | Addgene NGS Result
CATGTGAGGGCCTATTTCCCATGATTCCTTCATATTTGCATATACGATACAAGGCTGTTAGAGAGATAAT
TGGAATTAATTTGACTGTAAACACAAAGATATTAGTACAAAATACGTGACGTAGAAAGTAATAATTTCTT
GGGTAGTTTGCAGTTTTAAAATTATGTTTTAAAATGGACTATCATATGCTTACCGTAACTTGAAAGTATT
TCGATTTCTTGGCTTTATATATCTTGTGGAAAGGACGAAACACCGCGCGCGCCCAGCCATGAACCGTTTT
AGAGCTAGAAATAGCAAGTTAAAATAAGGCTAGTCCGTTATCAACTTGAAAAAGTGGCACCGAGTCGGTG
CTTTTTTGTTTTAGAGCTAGAAATAGCAAGTTAAAATAAGGCTAGTCCGTTTTTAGCGCGTGCGCCAATT
CTGCAGACAAATGGCTCTAGAGGTACCCGTTACATAACTTACGGTAAATGGCCCGCCTGGCTGACCGCCC
AACGACCCCCGCCCATTGACGTCAATAGTAACGCCAATAGGGACTTTCCATTGACGTCAATGGGTGGAGT
ATTTACGGTAAACTGCCCACTTGGCAGTACATCAAGTGTATCATATGCCAAGTACGCCCCCTATTGACGT
CAATGACGGTAAATGGCCCGCCTGGCATTGTGCCCAGTACATGACCTTATGGGACTTTCCTACTTGGCAG
TACATCTACGTATTAGTCATCGCTATTACCATGGTCGAGGTGAGCCCCACGTTCTGCTTCACTCTCCCCA
TCTCCCCCCCCTCCCCACCCCCAATTTTGTATTTATTTATTTTTTAATTATTTTGTGCAGCGATGGGGGC
GGGGGGGGGGGGGGGCGCGCGCCAGGCGGGGCGGGGCGGGGCGAGGGGCGGGGCGGGGCGAGGCGGAGAG
GTGCGGCGGCAGCCAATCAGAGCGGCGCGCTCCGAAAGTTTCCTTTTATGGCGAGGCGGCGGCGGCGGCG
GCCCTATAAAAAGCGAAGCGCGCGGCGGGCGGGAGTCGCTGCGCGCTGCCTTCGCCCCGTGCCCCGCTCC
GCCGCCGCCTCGCGCCGCCCGCCCCGGCTCTGACTGACCGCGTTACTCCCACAGGTGAGCGGGCGGGACG
GCCCTTCTCCTCCGGGCTGTAATTAGCTGAGCAAGAGGTAAGGGTTTAAGGGATGGTTGGTTGGTGGGGT
ATTAATGTTTAATTACCTGGAGCACCTGCCTGAAATCACTTTTTTTCAGGTTGGACCGGTGCCACCATGG
ACTATAAGGACCACGACGGAGACTACAAGGATCATGATATTGATTACAAAGACGATGACGATAAGATGGC
CCCAAAGAAGAAGCGGAAGGTCGGTATCCACGGAGTCCCAGCAGCCGACAAGAAGTACAGCATCGGCCTG
GACATCGGCACCAACTCTGTGGGCTGGGCCGTGATCACCGACGAGTACAAGGTGCCCAGCAAGAAATTCA
AGGTGCTGGGCAACACCGACCGGCACAGCATCAAGAAGAACCTGATCGGAGCCCTGCTGTTCGACAGCGG
CGAAACAGCCGAGGCCACCCGGCTGAAGAGAACCGCCAGAAGAAGATACACCAGACGGAAGAACCGGATC
TGCTATCTGCAAGAGATCTTCAGCAACGAGATGGCCAAGGTGGACGACAGCTTCTTCCACAGACTGGAAG
AGTCCTTCCTGGTGGAAGAGGATAAGAAGCACGAGCGGCACCCCATCTTCGGCAACATCGTGGACGAGGT
GGCCTACCACGAGAAGTACCCCACCATCTACCACCTGAGAAAGAAACTGGTGGACAGCACCGACAAGGCC
GACCTGCGGCTGATCTATCTGGCCCTGGCCCACATGATCAAGTTCCGGGGCCACTTCCTGATCGAGGGCG
ACCTGAACCCCGACAACAGCGACGTGGACAAGCTGTTCATCCAGCTGGTGCAGACCTACAACCAGCTGTT
CGAGGAAAACCCCATCAACGCCAGCGGCGTGGACGCCAAGGCCATCCTGTCTGCCAGACTGAGCAAGAGC
AGACGGCTGGAAAATCTGATCGCCCAGCTGCCCGGCGAGAAGAAGAATGGCCTGTTCGGAAACCTGATTG
CCCTGAGCCTGGGCCTGACCCCCAACTTCAAGAGCAACTTCGACCTGGCCGAGGATGCCAAACTGCAGCT
GAGCAAGGACACCTACGACGACGACCTGGACAACCTGCTGGCCCAGATCGGCGACCAGTACGCCGACCTG
TTTCTGGCCGCCAAGAACCTGTCCGACGCCATCCTGCTGAGCGACATCCTGAGAGTGAACACCGAGATCA
CCAAGGCCCCCCTGAGCGCCTCTATGATCAAGAGATACGACGAGCACCACCAGGACCTGACCCTGCTGAA
AGCTCTCGTGCGGCAGCAGCTGCCTGAGAAGTACAAAGAGATTTTCTTCGACCAGAGCAAGAACGGCTAC
GCCGGCTACATTGACGGCGGAGCCAGCCAGGAAGAGTTCTACAAGTTCATCAAGCCCATCCTGGAAAAGA
TGGACGGCACCGAGGAACTGCTCGTGAAGCTGAACAGAGAGGACCTGCTGCGGAAGCAGCGGACCTTCGA
CAACGGCAGCATCCCCCACCAGATCCACCTGGGAGAGCTGCACGCCATTCTGCGGCGGCAGGAAGATTTT
TACCCATTCCTGAAGGACAACCGGGAAAAGATCGAGAAGATCCTGACCTTCCGCATCCCCTACTACGTGG
GCCCTCTGGCCAGGGGAAACAGCAGATTCGCCTGGATGACCAGAAAGAGCGAGGAAACCATCACCCCCTG
GAACTTCGAGGAAGTGGTGGACAAGGGCGCTTCCGCCCAGAGCTTCATCGAGCGGATGACCAACTTCGAT
AAGAACCTGCCCAACGAGAAGGTGCTGCCCAAGCACAGCCTGCTGTACGAGTACTTCACCGTGTATAACG
AGCTGACCAAAGTGAAATACGTGACCGAGGGAATGAGAAAGCCCGCCTTCCTGAGCGGCGAGCAGAAAAA
GGCCATCGTGGACCTGCTGTTCAAGACCAACCGGAAAGTGACCGTGAAGCAGCTGAAAGAGGACTACTTC
AAGAAAATCGAGTGCTTCGACTCCGTGGAAATCTCCGGCGTGGAAGATCGGTTCAACGCCTCCCTGGGCA
CATACCACGATCTGCTGAAAATTATCAAGGACAAGGACTTCCTGGACAATGAGGAAAACGAGGACATTCT
GGAAGATATCGTGCTGACCCTGACACTGTTTGAGGACAGAGAGATGATCGAGGAACGGCTGAAAACCTAT
GCCCACCTGTTCGACGACAAAGTGATGAAGCAGCTGAAGCGGCGGAGATACACCGGCTGGGGCAGGCTGA
GCCGGAAGCTGATCAACGGCATCCGGGACAAGCAGTCCGGCAAGACAATCCTGGATTTCCTGAAGTCCGA
CGGCTTCGCCAACAGAAACTTCATGCAGCTGATCCACGACGACAGCCTGACCTTTAAAGAGGACATCCAG
AAAGCCCAGGTGTCCGGCCAGGGCGATAGCCTGCACGAGCACATTGCCAATCTGGCCGGCAGCCCCGCCA
TTAAGAAGGGCATCCTGCAGACAGTGAAGGTGGTGGACGAGCTCGTGAAAGTGATGGGCCGGCACAAGCC
CGAGAACATCGTGATCGAAATGGCCAGAGAGAACCAGACCACCCAGAAGGGACAGAAGAACAGCCGCGAG
AGAATGAAGCGGATCGAAGAGGGCATCAAAGAGCTGGGCAGCCAGATCCTGAAAGAACACCCCGTGGAAA
ACACCCAGCTGCAGAACGAGAAGCTGTACCTGTACTACCTGCAGAATGGGCGGGATATGTACGTGGACCA
GGAACTGGACATCAACCGGCTGTCCGACTACGATGTGGACCATATCGTGCCTCAGAGCTTTCTGAAGGAC
GACTCCATCGACAACAAGGTGCTGACCAGAAGCGACAAGAACCGGGGCAAGAGCGACAACGTGCCCTCCG
AAGAGGTCGTGAAGAAGATGAAGAACTACTGGCGGCAGCTGCTGAACGCCAAGCTGATTACCCAGAGAAA
GTTCGACAATCTGACCAAGGCCGAGAGAGGCGGCCTGAGCGAACTGGATAAGGCCGGCTTCATCAAGAGA
CAGCTGGTGGAAACCCGGCAGATCACAAAGCACGTGGCACAGATCCTGGACTCCCGGATGAACACTAAGT
ACGACGAGAATGACAAGCTGATCCGGGAAGTGAAAGTGATCACCCTGAAGTCCAAGCTGGTGTCCGATTT
CCGGAAGGATTTCCAGTTTTACAAAGTGCGCGAGATCAACAACTACCACCACGCCCACGACGCCTACCTG
AACGCCGTCGTGGGAACCGCCCTGATCAAAAAGTACCCTAAGCTGGAAAGCGAGTTCGTGTACGGCGACT
ACAAGGTGTACGACGTGCGGAAGATGATCGCCAAGAGCGAGCAGGAAATCGGCAAGGCTACCGCCAAGTA
CTTCTTCTACAGCAACATCATGAACTTTTTCAAGACCGAGATTACCCTGGCCAACGGCGAGATCCGGAAG
CGGCCTCTGATCGAGACAAACGGCGAAACCGGGGAGATCGTGTGGGATAAGGGCCGGGATTTTGCCACCG
TGCGGAAAGTGCTGAGCATGCCCCAAGTGAATATCGTGAAAAAGACCGAGGTGCAGACAGGCGGCTTCAG
CAAAGAGTCTATCCTGCCCAAGAGGAACAGCGATAAGCTGATCGCCAGAAAGAAGGACTGGGACCCTAAG
AAGTACGGCGGCTTCGACAGCCCCACCGTGGCCTATTCTGTGCTGGTGGTGGCCAAAGTGGAAAAGGGCA
AGTCCAAGAAACTGAAGAGTGTGAAAGAGCTGCTGGGGATCACCATCATGGAAAGAAGCAGCTTCGAGAA
GAATCCCATCGACTTTCTGGAAGCCAAGGGCTACAAAGAAGTGAAAAAGGACCTGATCATCAAGCTGCCT
AAGTACTCCCTGTTCGAGCTGGAAAACGGCCGGAAGAGAATGCTGGCCTCTGCCGGCGAACTGCAGAAGG
GAAACGAACTGGCCCTGCCCTCCAAATATGTGAACTTCCTGTACCTGGCCAGCCACTATGAGAAGCTGAA
GGGCTCCCCCGAGGATAATGAGCAGAAACAGCTGTTTGTGGAACAGCACAAGCACTACCTGGACGAGATC
ATCGAGCAGATCAGCGAGTTCTCCAAGAGAGTGATCCTGGCCGACGCTAATCTGGACAAAGTGCTGTCCG
CCTACAACAAGCACCGGGATAAGCCCATCAGAGAGCAGGCCGAGAATATCATCCACCTGTTTACCCTGAC
CAATCTGGGAGCCCCTGCCGCCTTCAAGTACTTTGACACCACCATCGACCGGAAGAGGTACACCAGCACC
AAAGAGGTGCTGGACGCCACCCTGATCCACCAGAGCATCACCGGCCTGTACGAGACACGGATCGACCTGT
CTCAGCTGGGAGGCGACAAAAGGCCGGCGGCCACGAAAAAGGCCGGCCAGGCAAAAAAGAAAAAGTAAGA
ATTCCTAGAGCTCGCTGATCAGCCTCGACTGTGCCTTCTAGTTGCCAGCCATCTGTTGTTTGCCCCTCCC
CCGTGCCTTCCTTGACCCTGGAAGGTGCCACTCCCACTGTCCTTTCCTAATAAAATGAGGAAATTGCATC
GCATTGTCTGAGTAGGTGTCATTCTATTCTGGGGGGTGGGGTGGGGCAGGACAGCAAGGGGGAGGATTGG
GAAGAGAATAGCAGGCATGCTGGGGAGCGGCCGCAGGAACCCCTAGTGATGGAGTTGGCCACTCCCTCTC
TGCGCGCTCGCTCGCTCACTGAGGCCGGGCGACCAAAGGTCGCCCGACGCCCGGGCTTTGCCCGGGCGGC
CTCAGTGAGCGAGCGAGCGCGCAGCTGCCTGCAGGGGCGCCTGATGCGGTATTTTCTCCTTACGCATCTG
TGCGGTATTTCACACCGCATA
[95 nt withheld, positions 5972-6066]
T
[46 nt withheld, positions 6068-6113]
C
[141 nt withheld, positions 6115-6255]
CCTTTGACGTTGGAGTCCACGTTCTTT
[37 nt withheld, positions 6283-6319]
ACTCTATCTCGGGCTATTCTTTTGATTTATAAGGGATTTTGCCGATTTCGGTCTATTGGTTAAAAAATGA
GCTGATTTAACAAAAATTTAACGCGAATTTTAACAAAATATTAACGTTTACAATTTTATGGTGCACTCTC
AGTACAATCTGCTCTGATGCCGCATAGTTAAGCCAGCCCCGACACCCGCCAACACCCGCTGACGCGCCCT
GACGGGCTTGTCTGCTCCCGGCATCCGCTTACAGACAAGCTGTGACCGTCTCCGGGAGCTGCATGTGTCA
GAGGTTTTCACCGTCATCACCGAAACGCGCGAGACGAAAGGGCCTCGTGATACGCCTATTTTTATAGGTT
AATGTCATGATAATAATGGTTTCTTAGACGTCAGGTGGCACTTTTCGGGGAAATGTGCGCGGAACCCCTA
TTTGTTTATTTTTCTAAATACATTCAAATATGTATCCGCTCATGAGACAATAACCCTGATAAATGCTTCA
ATAATATTGAAAAAGGAAGAGTATGAGTATTCAACATTTCCGTGTCGCCCTTATTCCCTTTTTTGCGGCA
TTTTGCCTTCCTGTTTTTGCTCACCCAGAAACGCTGGTGAAAGTAAAAGATGCTGAAGATCAGTTGGGTG
CACGAGTGGGTTACATCGAACTGGATCTCAACAGCGGTAAGATCCTTGAGAGTTTTCGCCCCGAAGAACG
TTTTCCAATGATGAGCACTTTTAAAGTTCTGCTATGTGGCGCGGTATTATCCCGTATTGACGCCGGGCAA
GAGCAACTCGGTCGCCGCATACACTATTCTCAGAATGACTTGGTTGAGTACTCACCAGTCACAGAAAAGC
ATCTTACGGATGGCATGACAGTAAGAGAATTATGCAGTGCTGCCATAACCATGAGTGATAACACTGCGGC
CAACTTACTTCTGACAACGATCGGAGGACCGAAGGAGCTAACCGCTTTTTTGCACAACATGGGGGATCAT
GTAACTCGCCTTGATCGTTGGGAACCGGAGCTGAATGAAGCCATACCAAACGACGAGCGTGACACCACGA
TGCCTGTAGCAATGGCAACAACGTTGCGCAAACTATTAACTGGCGAACTACTTACTCTAGCTTCCCGGCA
ACAATTAATAGACTGGATGGAGGCGGATAAAGTTGCAGGACCACTTCTGCGCTCGGCCCTTCCGGCTGGC
TGGTTTATTGCTGATAAATCTGGAGCCGGTGAGCGTGGAAGCCGCGGTATCATTGCAGCACTGGGGCCAG
ATGGTAAGCCCTCCCGTATCGTAGTTATCTACACGACGGGGAGTCAGGCAACTATGGATGAACGAAATAG
ACAGATCGCTGAGATAGGTGCCTCACTGATTAAGCATTGGTAACTGTCAGACCAAGTTTACTCATATATA
CTTTAGATTGATTTAAAACTTCATTTTTAATTTAAAAGGATCTAGGTGAAGATCCTTTTTGATAATCTCA
TGACCAAAATCCCTTAACGTGAGTTTTCGTTCCACTGAGCGTCAGACCCCGTAGAAAAGATCAAAGGATC
TTCTTGAGATCCTTTTTTTCTGCGCGTAATCTGCTGCTTGCAAACAAAAAAACCACCGCTACCAGCGGTG
GTTTGTTTGCCGGATCAAGAGCTACCAACTCTTTTTCCGAAGGTAACTGGCTTCAGCAGAGCGCAGATAC
CAAATACTGTTCTTCTAGTGTAGCCGTAGTTAGGCCACCACTTCAAGAACTCTGTAGCACCGCCTACATA
CCTCGCTCTGCTAATCCTGTTACCAGTGGCTGCTGCCAGTGGCGATAAGTCGTGTCTTACCGGGTTGGAC
TCAAGACGATAGTTACCGGATAAGGCGCAGCGGTCGGGCTGAACGGGGGGTTCGTGCACACAGCCCAGCT
TGGAGCGAACGACCTACACCGAACTGAGATACCTACAGCGTGAGCTATGAGAAAGCGCCACGCTTCCCGA
AGGGAGAAAGGCGGACAGGTATCCGGTAAGCGGCAGGGTCGGAACAGGAGAGCGCACGAGGGAGCTTCCA
GGGGGAAACGCCTGGTATCTTTATAGTCCTGTCGGGTTTCGCCACCTCTGACTTGAGCGTCGATTTTTGT
GATGCTCGTCAGGGGGGCGGAGCCTATGGAAAAACGCCAGCAACGCGGCCTTTTTACGGTTCCTGGCCTT
TTGCTGGCCTTTTGCTCA
Features (pLannotate 1.2.2; 18 found; start..end, strand, type, name):
      6..246     +  promoter       U6 promoter: RNA polymerase III promoter for human U6 snRNA
    276..351     +  misc_RNA       gRNA scaffold: guide RNA scaffold for the Streptococcus pyogenes CRISPR/Cas9 system
    358..401     +  misc_RNA       gRNA scaffold (fragment): guide RNA scaffold for the Streptococcus pyogenes CRISPR/Cas9 system
    448..733     +  enhancer       CMV enhancer: human cytomegalovirus immediate early enhancer; contains an 18-bp deletion relative to the standard CMV enhancer
    735..1011    +  promoter       chicken β-actin promoter: No description available
   1012..1239    +  intron         hybrid intron: hybrid between chicken β-actin (CBA) and minute virus of mice (MMV) introns (Gray et al., 2011)
   1377..2978    +  CDS            Cas9(N): N-terminal portion of Streptococcus pyogenes Cas9 (Zetsche et al., 2015)
   2979..5477    +  CDS            Cas9(C): C-terminal portion of Streptococcus pyogenes Cas9 (Zetsche et al., 2015)
   5478..5525    +  CDS            nucleoplasmin NLS: bipartite nuclear localization signal from nucleoplasmin
   5559..5670    +  polyA_signal   bGH poly(A) signal: bovine growth hormone polyadenylation signal
   5775..5915    +  repeat_region  AAV2 ITR: inverted terminal repeat of adeno-associated virus serotype 2 inverted
   5920..5971    -  misc_feature   bom (fragment): basis of mobility region from pBR322
   5990..6445    +  rep_origin     f1 ori (sequence partly withheld): f1 bacteriophage origin of replication; arrow indicates direction of (+) strand synthesis
   6446..6495    -  misc_feature   bom (fragment): basis of mobility region from pBR322
   6597..6632    -  CDS            rop (fragment): Rop protein, which maintains plasmids at low copy number; rop
   6727..6831    +  promoter       AmpR promoter: bla
   6832..7692    +  CDS            AmpR: β-lactamase; bla; confers resistance to ampicillin, carbenicillin, and related antibiotics
   7863..8451    +  rep_origin     ori: high-copy-number ColE1/pMB1/pBR322/pUC origin of replication
