[The description below was written by a language model from this plasmid's Addgene catalogue record and pLannotate feature annotations shown in this document.]
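Description:
WIPI2 sgRNA is a mammalian expression plasmid of about 8.5 kb built on the pX330 backbone. It delivers both components of the Streptococcus pyogenes CRISPR/Cas9 system from a single vector in order to cut the human WIPI2 locus. In bacteria it is maintained as a high-copy plasmid through a ColE1/pUC-type origin and selected with ampicillin via the β-lactamase gene. An f1 phage origin is also present. The annotation additionally picks up a single AAV2 inverted terminal repeat and short bom and rop fragments. These are carry-over backbone sequences, not functional modules, and with only one ITR annotated, nothing in the record suggests the plasmid is meant for AAV packaging.

The payload consists of two expression units. A human U6 RNA polymerase III promoter drives the guide RNA: a 20-nucleotide human WIPI2-targeting spacer was cloned between the backbone's BbsI sites, immediately upstream of the SpCas9 gRNA scaffold. Downstream, a hybrid promoter made of the CMV enhancer, the chicken β-actin promoter and a hybrid intron drives the Cas9 coding sequence. The catalogue entry lists this promoter simply as "CMV". The annotation tool splits Cas9 into adjoining N- and C-terminal portions, but together they form one contiguous open reading frame. It ends in a nucleoplasmin bipartite nuclear localization signal and is followed by a bovine growth hormone polyadenylation signal.

No mammalian selection marker or reporter is annotated, so the plasmid is suited to transient transfection. The associated publication concerns quantitative analysis of autophagosome formation, which fits WIPI2 as a target. The record does not state whether the cut was intended for knockout or for knock-in with a separate donor template.
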