Addgene plasmid #207554: WIPI2 sgRNA
Purpose: pX330 expressing Cas9 and a sgRNA targeting the WIPI2 locus
Depositing lab: Jens Schmidt. Depositing organization: Michigan State University. Publication: Quantitative analysis of autophagy reveals the role of ATG9 and ATG2 in autophagosome formation. Broadbent DG, Barnaba C, Perez GI, Schmidt JC. J Cell Biol. 2023 Jul 3;222(7):e202210078. doi: 10.1083/jcb.202210078. Epub 2023 Apr 28. PubMed 37115157.
Backbone
  Vector backbone: pX330 Addgene #42230
  Total vector size (bp): 8500
  Vector type: Mammalian Expression
Growth in bacteria
  Bacterial resistance: Ampicillin, 100 μg/mL
  Growth temperature: 37°C
  Growth strain: DH5alpha
  Copy number: High Copy
Gene/Insert
  Gene/Insert name: CGCGCGCCCAGCCATGAACC
  Species: H. sapiens (human)
  Promoter: CMV and U6
  Cloning method: Restriction Enzyme; 5′ cloning site BbsI (unknown if destroyed); 3′ cloning site BbsI (unknown if destroyed)
  Sequencing primers: 5′ U6 forward
Terms and licenses: Academic/Nonprofit Terms; Industry Terms: Not Available to Industry
How to cite: WIPI2 sgRNA was a gift from Jens Schmidt (Addgene plasmid # 207554 ; http://n2t.net/addgene:207554 ; RRID:Addgene_207554)
